Addgene plasmid #45139: pET29b_Qcat11
Depositing lab: Christopher Petzold. Depositing organization: Lawrence Berkeley National Laboratory. Publication: A targeted proteomics toolkit for High-throughput absolute quantification of Escherichia coli proteins. Batth TS, Singh P, Ramakrishnan VR, Sousa MM, Chan LJ, Tran HM, Luning EG, Pan EH, Vuu KM, Keasling JD, Adams PD, Petzold CJ. Metab Eng. 2014 Sep 6. pii: S1096-7176(14)00114-1. doi: 10.1016/j.ymben.2014.08.004. PubMed 25205128.
Backbone
  Vector backbone: pET29b
  Backbone manufacturer: Genscript
  Backbone size w/o insert (bp): 5211
  Total vector size (bp): 6882
  Vector type: Bacterial Expression
Growth in bacteria
  Bacterial resistance: Kanamycin, 50 μg/mL
  Growth temperature: 37°C
  Growth strain: BLR DE3
  Copy number: High Copy
Gene/Insert
  Gene/Insert name: E-coli-pathways-QconCAT11 (alt name: Qcat11)
  Species: Synthetic
  Insert size (bp): 1671
  Promoter: T7
  Tag / fusion protein: 6XHis (C terminal on insert)
  Cloning method: Restriction Enzyme; 5′ cloning site BamHI (destroyed during cloning); 3′ cloning site XhoI (not destroyed)
  Sequencing primers: 5′ GATCCCGCGAAATTAATACGACTCACTA; 3′ GGTGGTGGTGGTGCTCGA
Terms and licenses: Academic/Nonprofit Terms; Industry Terms: Not Available to Industry
How to cite: pET29b_Qcat11 was a gift from Christopher Petzold (Addgene plasmid # 45139 ; http://n2t.net/addgene:45139 ; RRID:Addgene_45139)
