[The description below was written by a language model from this plasmid's Addgene catalogue record and pLannotate feature annotations shown in this document.]
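Description:
pET29b_Qcat11 is a bacterial expression plasmid built on the pET29b backbone (6,882 bp in total, with a 1,671 bp insert) for producing a synthetic QconCAT protein in E. coli. It is selected with kanamycin through the aph(3')-Ia KanR gene and replicates from a ColE1/pMB1-type origin. The backbone also carries the bom and rop elements, an f1 origin for single-stranded DNA production, and remnants of the tetracycline resistance gene. The catalogue entry lists it as high copy, although rop is generally associated with lower copy number. The recorded host is the BLR DE3 strain, which supplies T7 RNA polymerase.

The insert, E-coli-pathways-QconCAT11 (Qcat11), is a synthetic coding sequence cloned between BamHI (destroyed) and XhoI sites. It sits downstream of a T7 promoter with an adjacent lac operator and the T7 gene 10 ribosome binding site, and is followed by the T7 terminator. The plasmid-borne lacI gene provides repressor, so expression is held off until induced with IPTG or lactose. A vector-derived S-Tag lies upstream of the insert, and a C-terminal 6xHis tag allows affinity purification; the annotation software detects this as a partial 9xHis match. QconCATs are artificial proteins made of concatenated proteotypic peptides from many target proteins. In keeping with this, the feature table picks up short fragments matching ahpC, groES and groEL within the insert; the hit labelled SET1 after the His tag is probably just residual vector sequence. The full list of peptides represented is not given in the record. According to the associated publication title, the construct belongs to a targeted proteomics toolkit for high-throughput absolute quantification of E. coli proteins, where the purified concatamer would serve as a source of peptide standards for mass spectrometry.
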