Features (pLannotate 1.2.2; 22 found; start..end, strand, type, name):
     12..467     +  rep_origin     f1 ori (sequence partly withheld): f1 bacteriophage origin of replication; arrow indicates direction of (+) strand synthesis
    494..551     +  promoter       AmpR promoter (fragment): bla
    560..1375    -  CDS            KanR: aminoglycoside phosphotransferase; aph(3')-Ia; confers resistance to kanamycin in bacteria or G418 (Geneticin®) in eukaryotes
   1497..2085    +  rep_origin     ori: high-copy-number ColE1/pMB1/pBR322/pUC origin of replication
   2271..2413    -  misc_feature   bom: basis of mobility region from pBR322
   2515..2706    -  CDS            rop: Rop protein, which maintains plasmids at low copy number; rop
   2723..3103    +  CDS            YPB1_ECOLX: Protein predicted: Swiss-Prot protein existence level 4. From Escherichia coli.
   3175..3466    -  CDS            TcR (fragment): tetracycline efflux protein; tet; confers resistance to tetracycline
   3481..3502    -  protein_bind   CAP binding site: CAP binding activates transcription in the presence of cAMP. E. coli catabolite activator protein
   3515..4597    -  CDS            lacI: lac repressor; lacI; The lac repressor binds to the lac operator to inhibit transcription in E. coli. This inhibition can be relieved by adding lactose or isopropyl-β-D-thiogalactopyranoside (IPTG).
   4598..4675    -  promoter       lacI promoter: lacI
   4683..4962    -  CDS            TcR (fragment): tetracycline efflux protein; tet; confers resistance to tetracycline
   4988..5006    +  promoter       T7 promoter: promoter for bacteriophage T7 RNA polymerase
   5007..5031    +  protein_bind   lac operator: The lac repressor binds to the lac operator to inhibit transcription in E. coli. This inhibition can be relieved by adding lactose or isopropyl-β-D-thiogalactopyranoside (IPTG). lac repressor encoded by lacI
   5046..5068    +  RBS            RBS: efficient ribosome binding site from bacteriophage T7 gene 10 (Olins and Rangwala, 1989)
   5079..5123    +  CDS            S-Tag: affinity and epitope tag derived from pancreatic ribonuclease A
   5658..5780    +  CDS            ahpC (fragment): AHPC_ECOLI - Experimental evidence at protein level: Swiss-Prot protein existence level 1. Thiol-specific peroxidase that catalyzes the reduction of hydrogen peroxide and organic hydroperoxides to water and alcohols, respectively. Plays a role in cell protection against oxidative stress by detoxifying peroxides. Is the primary scavenger for endogenously generated hydrogen peroxides. From Escherichia coli (strain K12).
   6516..6611    +  CDS            groS (fragment): CH10_HAEI8 - Also known as groES From Haemophilus influenzae (strain 86-028NP).
   6606..6665    +  CDS            groL (fragment): CH60_ENTAG - Also known as groEL From Enterobacter agglomerans (Erwinia herbicola) (Pantoea agglomerans).
   6726..6743    +  CDS            9xHis (fragment): 9xHis affinity tag
   6753..6802    +  CDS            SET1 (fragment): solubility-enhancement tag derived from T7 phage gene 10B
   6810..6857    +  terminator     T7 terminator: transcription terminator for bacteriophage T7 RNA polymerase
>Addgene plasmid #45139 | pET29b_Qcat11 | depositor full sequence | sequence record 62797 | pET29b_Qcat11 sequence 6882 bps
TGGCGAATGGG
[124 nt withheld, positions 12-135]
C
[91 nt withheld, positions 137-227]
A
[49 nt withheld, positions 229-277]
CCTTTGACGTTGGAGTCCACGTTCTTT
[37 nt withheld, positions 305-341]
ACCCTATCTCGGTCTATTCTTTTGATTTATAAGGGATTTTGCCGATTTCGGCCTATTGGTTAAAAAATGA
GCTGATTTAACAAAAATTTAACGCGAATTTTAACAAAATATTAACGTTTACAATTTCAGGTGGCACTTTT
CGGGGAAATGTGCGCGGAACCCCTATTTGTTTATTTTTCTAAATACATTCAAATATGTATCCGCTCATGA
ATTAATTCTTAGAAAAACTCATCGAGCATCAAATGAAACTGCAATTTATTCATATCAGGATTATCAATAC
CATATTTTTGAAAAAGCCGTTTCTGTAATGAAGGAGAAAACTCACCGAGGCAGTTCCATAGGATGGCAAG
ATCCTGGTATCGGTCTGCGATTCCGACTCGTCCAACATCAATACAACCTATTAATTTCCCCTCGTCAAAA
ATAAGGTTATCAAGTGAGAAATCACCATGAGTGACGACTGAATCCGGTGAGAATGGCAAAAGTTTATGCA
TTTCTTTCCAGACTTGTTCAACAGGCCAGCCATTACGCTCGTCATCAAAATCACTCGCATCAACCAAACC
GTTATTCATTCGTGATTGCGCCTGAGCGAGACGAAATACGCGATCGCTGTTAAAAGGACAATTACAAACA
GGAATCGAATGCAACCGGCGCAGGAACACTGCCAGCGCATCAACAATATTTTCACCTGAATCAGGATATT
CTTCTAATACCTGGAATGCTGTTTTCCCGGGGATCGCAGTGGTGAGTAACCATGCATCATCAGGAGTACG
GATAAAATGCTTGATGGTCGGAAGAGGCATAAATTCCGTCAGCCAGTTTAGTCTGACCATCTCATCTGTA
ACATCATTGGCAACGCTACCTTTGCCATGTTTCAGAAACAACTCTGGCGCATCGGGCTTCCCATACAATC
GATAGATTGTCGCACCTGATTGCCCGACATTATCGCGAGCCCATTTATACCCATATAAATCAGCATCCAT
GTTGGAATTTAATCGCGGCCTAGAGCAAGACGTTTCCCGTTGAATATGGCTCATAACACCCCTTGTATTA
CTGTTTATGTAAGCAGACAGTTTTATTGTTCATGACCAAAATCCCTTAACGTGAGTTTTCGTTCCACTGA
GCGTCAGACCCCGTAGAAAAGATCAAAGGATCTTCTTGAGATCCTTTTTTTCTGCGCGTAATCTGCTGCT
TGCAAACAAAAAAACCACCGCTACCAGCGGTGGTTTGTTTGCCGGATCAAGAGCTACCAACTCTTTTTCC
GAAGGTAACTGGCTTCAGCAGAGCGCAGATACCAAATACTGTCCTTCTAGTGTAGCCGTAGTTAGGCCAC
CACTTCAAGAACTCTGTAGCACCGCCTACATACCTCGCTCTGCTAATCCTGTTACCAGTGGCTGCTGCCA
GTGGCGATAAGTCGTGTCTTACCGGGTTGGACTCAAGACGATAGTTACCGGATAAGGCGCAGCGGTCGGG
CTGAACGGGGGGTTCGTGCACACAGCCCAGCTTGGAGCGAACGACCTACACCGAACTGAGATACCTACAG
CGTGAGCTATGAGAAAGCGCCACGCTTCCCGAAGGGAGAAAGGCGGACAGGTATCCGGTAAGCGGCAGGG
TCGGAACAGGAGAGCGCACGAGGGAGCTTCCAGGGGGAAACGCCTGGTATCTTTATAGTCCTGTCGGGTT
TCGCCACCTCTGACTTGAGCGTCGATTTTTGTGATGCTCGTCAGGGGGGCGGAGCCTATGGAAAAACGCC
AGCAACGCGGCCTTTTTACGGTTCCTGGCCTTTTGCTGGCCTTTTGCTCACATGTTCTTTCCTGCGTTAT
CCCCTGATTCTGTGGATAACCGTATTACCGCCTTTGAGTGAGCTGATACCGCTCGCCGCAGCCGAACGAC
CGAGCGCAGCGAGTCAGTGAGCGAGGAAGCGGAAGAGCGCCTGATGCGGTATTTTCTCCTTACGCATCTG
TGCGGTATTTCACACCGCATATATGGTGCACTCTCAGTACAATCTGCTCTGATGCCGCATAGTTAAGCCA
GTATACACTCCGCTATCGCTACGTGACTGGGTCATGGCTGCGCCCCGACACCCGCCAACACCCGCTGACG
CGCCCTGACGGGCTTGTCTGCTCCCGGCATCCGCTTACAGACAAGCTGTGACCGTCTCCGGGAGCTGCAT
GTGTCAGAGGTTTTCACCGTCATCACCGAAACGCGCGAGGCAGCTGCGGTAAAGCTCATCAGCGTGGTCG
TGAAGCGATTCACAGATGTCTGCCTGTTCATCCGCGTCCAGCTCGTTGAGTTTCTCCAGAAGCGTTAATG
TCTGGCTTCTGATAAAGCGGGCCATGTTAAGGGCGGTTTTTTCCTGTTTGGTCACTGATGCCTCCGTGTA
AGGGGGATTTCTGTTCATGGGGGTAATGATACCGATGAAACGAGAGAGGATGCTCACGATACGGGTTACT
GATGATGAACATGCCCGGTTACTGGAACGTTGTGAGGGTAAACAACTGGCGGTATGGATGCGGCGGGACC
AGAGAAAAATCACTCAGGGTCAATGCCAGCGCTTCGTTAATACAGATGTAGGTGTTCCACAGGGTAGCCA
GCAGCATCCTGCGATGCAGATCCGGAACATAATGGTGCAGGGCGCTGACTTCCGCGTTTCCAGACTTTAC
GAAACACGGAAACCGAAGACCATTCATGTTGTTGCTCAGGTCGCAGACGTTTTGCAGCAGCAGTCGCTTC
ACGTTCGCTCGCGTATCGGTGATTCATTCTGCTAACCAGTAAGGCAACCCCGCCAGCCTAGCCGGGTCCT
CAACGACAGGAGCACGATCATGCGCACCCGTGGGGCCGCCATGCCGGCGATAATGGCCTGCTTCTCGCCG
AAACGTTTGGTGGCGGGACCAGTGACGAAGGCTTGAGCGAGGGCGTGCAAGATTCCGAATACCGCAAGCG
ACAGGCCGATCATCGTCGCGCTCCAGCGAAAGCGGTCCTCGCCGAAAATGACCCAGAGCGCTGCCGGCAC
CTGTCCTACGAGTTGCATGATAAAGAAGACAGTCATAAGTGCGGCGACGATAGTCATGCCCCGCGCCCAC
CGGAAGGAGCTGACTGGGTTGAAGGCTCTCAAGGGCATCGGTCGAGATCCCGGTGCCTAATGAGTGAGCT
AACTTACATTAATTGCGTTGCGCTCACTGCCCGCTTTCCAGTCGGGAAACCTGTCGTGCCAGCTGCATTA
ATGAATCGGCCAACGCGCGGGGAGAGGCGGTTTGCGTATTGGGCGCCAGGGTGGTTTTTCTTTTCACCAG
TGAGACGGGCAACAGCTGATTGCCCTTCACCGCCTGGCCCTGAGAGAGTTGCAGCAAGCGGTCCACGCTG
GTTTGCCCCAGCAGGCGAAAATCCTGTTTGATGGTGGTTAACGGCGGGATATAACATGAGCTGTCTTCGG
TATCGTCGTATCCCACTACCGAGATGTCCGCACCAACGCGCAGCCCGGACTCGGTAATGGCGCGCATTGC
GCCCAGCGCCATCTGATCGTTGGCAACCAGCATCGCAGTGGGAACGATGCCCTCATTCAGCATTTGCATG
GTTTGTTGAAAACCGGACATGGCACTCCAGTCGCCTTCCCGTTCCGCTATCGGCTGAATTTGATTGCGAG
TGAGATATTTATGCCAGCCAGCCAGACGCAGACGCGCCGAGACAGAACTTAATGGGCCCGCTAACAGCGC
GATTTGCTGGTGACCCAATGCGACCAGATGCTCCACGCCCAGTCGCGTACCGTCTTCATGGGAGAAAATA
ATACTGTTGATGGGTGTCTGGTCAGAGACATCAAGAAATAACGCCGGAACATTAGTGCAGGCAGCTTCCA
CAGCAATGGCATCCTGGTCATCCAGCGGATAGTTAATGATCAGCCCACTGACGCGTTGCGCGAGAAGATT
GTGCACCGCCGCTTTACAGGCTTCGACGCCGCTTCGTTCTACCATCGACACCACCACGCTGGCACCCAGT
TGATCGGCGCGAGATTTAATCGCCGCGACAATTTGCGACGGCGCGTGCAGGGCCAGACTGGAGGTGGCAA
CGCCAATCAGCAACGACTGTTTGCCCGCCAGTTGTTGTGCCACGCGGTTGGGAATGTAATTCAGCTCCGC
CATCGCCGCTTCCACTTTTTCCCGCGTTTTCGCAGAAACGTGGCTGGCCTGGTTCACCACGCGGGAAACG
GTCTGATAAGAGACACCGGCATACTCTGCGACATCGTATAACGTTACTGGTTTCACATTCACCACCCTGA
ATTGACTCTCTTCCGGGCGCTATCATGCCATACCGCGAAAGGTTTTGCGCCATTCGATGGTGTCCGGGAT
CTCGACGCTCTCCCTTATGCGACTCCTGCATTAGGAAGCAGCCCAGTAGTAGGTTGAGGCCGTTGAGCAC
CGCCGCCGCAAGGAATGGTGCATGCAAGGAGATGGCGCCCAACAGTCCCCCGGCCACGGGGCCTGCCACC
ATACCCACGCCGAAACAAGCGCTCATGAGCCCGAAGTGGCGAGCCCGATCTTCCCCATCGGTGATGTCGG
CGATATAGGCGCCAGCAACCGCACCTGTGGCGCCGGTGATGCCGGCCACGATGCGTCCGGCGTAGAGGAT
CGAGATCGATCTCGATCCCGCGAAATTAATACGACTCACTATAGGGGAATTGTGAGCGGATAACAATTCC
CCTCTAGAAATAATTTTGTTTAACTTTAAGAAGGAGATATACATATGAAAGAAACCGCTGCTGCTAAATT
CGAACGCCAGCACATGGACAGCCCAGATCTGGGTACCCTGGTGCCACGCGGTTCCATGGCGATATCGGAT
CGGGAAGGCGTGAATGACAATGAAGAAGGCTTTTTCTCCGCTCGTGGCTATACCGTCTCGATTTTTAACC
GTGCTGCTGTGCTGCCGGCCAACCTGATTCAGGCTCAACGTACCCTGTGGGTGCCGGCGCTGAAATATCT
GATCGCAGCCGGTCAGAAGCTGGGTGCAGCTGTTGCCACGCTGAAAAGCGGCTTTATTTTCATCGGTCCG
AAGAACGCTCTGCAGGAACTGATTATCGATGGTATTAAAGTCATTGCAATCGATGTGAATGACGAACAAC
TGAAGCTGGTTCTGGATGGCATCGAAGTGGTTGGCTCTCTGGTCGGTACCCGCAATGGCGGTGTTGCGGG
TAACACCACGGTCAATCAGAAAAGCGGCTCTGGTACCCTGACCGTCAGTAACACCACGCTGACGCAAAAG
ATTGAATATGTGTACCAGTCCGCAGAACAACTGCGTAATGCAGATGCACTGACCCTGCAGGCTCCGGCAC
AACGTGCAACGTTTGTCGTGGACCCGCAGGGTATTATCCAAGCCATTGAAGTGACCGCAGAAGGCATCGG
TCGTGAAGGCGAAGCTACGCTGGCACCGAGCCTGGATCTGGTGGGTAAATCTATTATCGTTGCCACCGGT
GCCAAAGCAAGTCTGTCCGCATTTGATTATCTGATTCGCATCGTTGACGAAATTGGCCTGCCGCGTGGTG
TCTTCAACCTGGTGCTGGGTCGCGAAACCAGTGCGGCCGATGTGCCGCTGGCTATTGACCATTTTCGTGC
GCTGGTTCAAGAAAGTATCTATGAACGCCTGACGTCCGAAAACCCGATTGATCTGGTGCGCCTGATCAAT
GCGGTTCAGGATGTCTACCTGGACTCTAAAGTGCTGGAAGTTACCCTGCGTGCACTGCAGGCTATTGCAG
GTCCGTTCAGCCAAGTGCGCACCGTTGTCACGGCCGTTTCTCAGGCAGTCCGTCTGATTGAACCGCTGAT
CCGTAACGGTCTGCTGCTGGCACGTTCACTGATTGGCCCGGATGGTGAACAGTACAAAATCCTGACCGGT
GACTCGGAACTGGTGGCAGCTAAAGAAGCGGCCGATATTATCCTGCTGGAAAAGGTTGGCTATATTGAAC
TGGACCTGAATAGCGGTAAAGTCGCAGGTCCGCTGCTGCGTGCACCGCTGTACCCGGATGACATCCTGTG
GAACTTTGAAAAAGATCTGGACGTGACCGCGACGAATCGTTTTTATCCGGCTTTCATTCACATCCTGGCG
CGCTATTACACCCAGGGTGATAAACTGATTCCGGAAGAACTGGTGCCGGTTCAACGTCTGTTTTGGCTGT
CACAGACCCCGTTCGAACAACGTTCGGCCGGCGGTATCGTGCTGACGGGCTCCGCAGCTGCGAAAGTGGG
TGATATTGTTATCTTCAACGACGGCTACGGTGTCAAGGCCATTGCACAAGTGGGCACCATCTCAGCGAAT
TCGGATGAAACGGTGGGTAAACTGGCTGGCGGTGTCGCGGTGATTAAGACCGCCATCGTTGAAGGCCTGG
CACAGCGCCTCGAGCACCACCACCACCACCACTGAGATCCGGCTGCTAACAAAGCCCGAAAGGAAGCTGA
GTTGGCTGCTGCCACCGCTGAGCAATAACTAGCATAACCCCTTGGGGCCTCTAAACGGGTCTTGAGGGGT
TTTTTGCTGAAAGGAGGAACTATATCCGGAT
