>Addgene plasmid #45139 | pET29b_Qcat11 | addgene partial sequence | sequence record 76097 | pBRrevBam 5'-GGTGATGTCGGCGATATAGG-3'
GATGCGTCCGGCGTAGAGGATCGAGATCGATCTCGATCCCGCGAAATTAATACGACTCACTATAGGGGAA
TTGTGAGCGGATAACAATTCCCCTCTAGAAATAATTTTGTTTAACTTTAAGAAGGAGATATACATATGAA
AGAAACCGCTGCTGCTAAATTCGAACGCCAGCACATGGACAGCCCAGATCTGGGTACCCTGGTGCCACGC
GGTTCCATGGCGATATCGGATCGGGAAGGCGTGAATGACAATGAAGAAGGCTTTTTCTCCGCTCGTGGCT
ATACCGTCTCGATTTTTAACCGTGCTGCTGTGCTGCCGGCCAACCTGATTCAGGCTCAACGTACCCTGTG
GGTGCCGGCGCTGAAATATCTGATCGCAGCCGGTCAGAAGCTGGGTGCAGCTGTTGCCACGCTGAAAAGC
GGCTTTATTTTCATCGGTCCGAAGAACGCTCTGCAGGAACTGATTATCGATGGTATTAAAGTCATTGCAA
TCGATGTGAATGACGAACAACTGAAGCTGGTTCTGGATGGCATCGAAGTGGTTGGCTCTCTGGTCGGTAC
CCGCAATGGCGGTGTTGCGGGTAACACCACGGTCAATCAGAAAAGCGGCTCTGGTACCCTGACCGTCAGT
AACACCACGCTGACGCAAAAGATTGAATATGTGTACCAGTCCGCAGAACAACTGCGTAATGCAGATGCAC
TGACCCTGCAGGCTCCGGCACAACGTGCAACGTTTGTCGTGGACCCGCAGGGTATTATCCAAGCCATTGA
AGTGACCGCAGAAGGCATCGGTCGTGAAGGCGAAGCTACGCTGGCACCGAGCCTGGATCTGGTGGGTAAA
TCTATTATCGTTGCCACCGGTGCCAAAGCAAGTCTGTCCGCATTTGATTATCTGATTCGCATC
