>Addgene plasmid #45139 | pET29b_Qcat11 | addgene partial sequence | sequence record 76120 | T7term 5'-GCTAGTTATTGCTCAGCGG-3'
GCAGCCGGATCTCAGTGGTGGTGGTGGTGGTGCTCGAGGCGCTGTGCCAGGCCTTCAACGATGGCGGTCT
TAATCACCGCGACACCGCCAGCCAGTTTACCCACCGTTTCATCCGAATTCGCTGAGATGGTGCCCACTTG
TGCAATGGCCTTGACACCGTAGCCGTCGTTGAAGATAACAATATCACCCACTTTCGCAGCTGCGGAGCCC
GTCAGCACGATACCGCCGGCCGAACGTTGTTCGAACGGGGTCTGTGACAGCCAAAACAGACGTTGAACCG
GCACCAGTTCTTCCGGAATCAGTTTATCACCCTGGGTGTAATAGCGCGCCAGGATGTGAATGAAAGCCGG
ATAAAAACGATTCGTCGCGGTCACGTCCAGATCTTTTTCAAAGTTCCACAGGATGTCATCCGGGTACAGC
GGTGCACGCAGCAGCGGACCTGCGACTTTACCGCTATTCAGGTCCAGTTCAATATAGCCAACCTTTTCCA
GCAGGATAATATCGGCCGCTTCTTTAGCTGCCACCAGTTCCGAGTCACCGGTCAGGATTTTGTACTGTTC
ACCATCCGGGCCAATCAGTGAACGTGCCAGCAGCAGACCGTTACGGATCAGCGGTTCAATCAGACGGACT
GCCTGAGAAACGGCCGTGACAACGGTGCGCACTTGGCTGAACGGACCTGCAATAGCCTGCAGTGCACGCA
GGGTAACTTCCAGCACTTTAGAGTCCAGGTAGACATCCTGAACCGCATTGATCAGGCGCACCAGATCAAT
CGGGTTTTCGGACGTCAGGCGTTCATAGATACTTTCTTGAACCAGCGCACGAAAATGGTCAATAGCCAGC
GGCACATCGGCCGCACTGGTTTCGCGACCCAGCACCAGGTTGAAGACACCACGCGGCAGGCCAATTTCGT
CAACGATGCGAATCA
